>Addgene plasmid #63339 | pFusX2-57 | depositor partial sequence | sequence record 105196 | pFusX2_TGA
AGTCTTAAGCGTCTCCCTGACCCCGGACCAAGTGGTGGCTATCGCCAGCAACGGTGGCGGCAAGCAAGCG
CTCGAAACGGTGCAGCGGCTGTTGCCGGTGCTGTGCCAGGACCATGGCCTGACCCCGGACCAAGTGGTGG
CTATCGCCAGCAACAATGGCGGCAAGCAAGCGCTCGAAACGGTGCAGCGGCTGTTGCCGGTGCTGTGCCA
GGACCATGGCCTGACCCCGGACCAAGTGGTGGCTATCGCCAGCAACATTGGCGGCAAGCAAGCGCTCGAA
ACGGTGCAGCGGCTGTTGCCGGTGCTGTGCCAGGACCATGGCGAGACGTC
