>Addgene plasmid #63339 | pFusX2-57 | depositor partial sequence | sequence record 105197 | FusX2
CGTCTCCCTGACCCCGGACCAAGTGGTGGCTATCGAGACCGGCGCCGCTACGGGCGCGTCCCATTCGCCA
TTCAGGCTGCGCAACTGTTGGGAAGGGCGATCGGTGCGGGCTCTTCGCTATTACGCCAGCTGGCGAAAGG
GGGATGTGCTGCAAGGCGATTAAGTTGGGAACGCCAGGGTTTTCCCAGTCACGACGTTGTAAAACGACGG
CCAGTGAGCGCGCGTAATCGACTCACTATAGGGCGAATTGGGTACCGGGCCCCCCCTCGAGGTCCTCCAG
CTTTTGTTCCCTTTAGTGAGGGTTAATTGCGCGCTTGGCGTAATCATGGTCATAGCTGTTTCCTGTGTGA
AATTGTTATCCGCTCACAATTCCACACAACATACGAGCCGGAAGCATAAAGTGTAAAGCCTGGGGTGCCT
AATGAGTGAGCTAACTCACATTAATTGCGTTGCGCTCACTGCCCGCTTTCCACCGGTGGTCTCTGGCGGC
AAGCAAGCGCTCGAAACGGTGCAGCGGCTGTTGCCGGTGCTGTGCCAGGACCATGGCGAGACGTCTAGAC
CAGCCAGGACAGAAATGCCTCGACTTCGCTGCTACCCAAGGTTGCCGGGTGACGCACACCGTGGAAACGG
ATGAAGGCACGAACCCAGTGGACATAAGCCTGTTCGGTTCGTAAGCTGTAATGCAAGTAGCGTATGCGCT
CACGCAACTGGTCCAGAACCTTGACCGAACGCAGCGGTGGTAACGGCGCAGTGGCGGTTTTCATGGCTTG
TTATGACTGTTTTTTTGGGGTACAGTCTATGCCTCGGGCATCCAAGCAGCAAGCGCGTTACGCCGTGGGT
CGATGTTTGATGTTATGGAGCAGCAACGATGTTACGCAGCAGGGCAGTCGCCCTAAAACAAAGTTAAACA
TTATGAGGGAAGCGGTGATCGCCGAAGTATCGACTCAACTATCAGAGGTAGTTGGCGTCATCGAGCGCCA
TCTCGAACCGACGTTGCTGGCCGTACATTTGTACGGCTCCGCAGTGGATGGCGGCCTGAAGCCACACAGT
GATATTGATTTGCTGGTTACGGTGACCGTAAGGCTTGATGAAACAACGCGGCGAGCTTTGATCAACGACC
TTTTGGAAACTTCGGCTTCCCCTGGAGAGAGCGAGATTCTCCGCGCTGTAGAAGTCACCATTGTTGTGCA
CGACGACATCATTCCGTGGCGTTATCCAGCTAAGCGCGAACTGCAATTTGGAGAATGGCAGCGCAATGAC
ATTCTTGCAGGTATCTTCGAGCCAGCCACGATCGACATTGATCTGGCTATCTTGCTGACAAAAGCAAGAG
AACATAGCGTTGCCTTGGTAGGTCCAGCGGCGGAGGAACTCTTTGATCCGGTTCCTGAACAGGATCTATT
TGAGGCGCTAAATGAAACCTTAACGCTATGGAACTCGCCGCCCGACTGGGCTGGCGATGAGCGAAATGTA
GTGCTTACGTTGTCCCGCATTTGGTACAGCGCAGTAACCGGCAAAATCGCGCCGAAGGATGTCGCTGCCG
ACTGGGCAATGGAGCGCCTGCCGGCCCAGTATCAGCCCGTCATACTTGAAGCTAGACAGGCTTATCTTGG
ACAAGAAGAAGATCGCTTGGCCTCGCGCGCAGATCAGTTGGAAGAATTTGTCCACTACGTGAAAGGCGAG
ATCACCAAGGTAGTCGGCAAATAACCCTCGAGCCACCCATGACCAAAATCCCTTAACGTGAGTTACGCGT
CGTTCCACTGAGCGTCAGACCCCGTAGAAAAGATCAAAGGATCTTCTTGAGATCCTTTTTTTCTGCGCGT
AATCTGCTGCTTGCAAACAAAAAAACCACCGCTACCAGCGGTGGTTTGTTTGCCGGATCAAGAGCTACCA
ACTCTTTTTCCGAAGGTAACTGGCTTCAGCAGAGCGCAGATACCAAATACTGTCCTTCTAGTGTAGCCGT
AGTTAGGCCACCACTTCAAGAACTCTGTAGCACCGCCTACATACCTCGCTCTGCTAATCCTGTTACCAGT
GGCTGCTGCCAGTGGCGATAAGTCGTGTCTTACCGGGTTGGACTCAAGACGATAGTTACCGGATAAGGCG
CAGCGGTCGGGCTGAACGGGGGGTTCGTGCACACAGCCCAGCTTGGAGCGAACGACCTACACCGAACTGA
GATACCTACAGCGTGAGCATTGAGAAAGCGCCACGCTTCCCGAAGGGAGAAAGGCGGACAGGTATCCGGT
AAGCGGCAGGGTCGGAACAGGAGAGCGCACGAGGGAGCTTCCAGGGGGAAACGCCTGGTATCTTTATAGT
CCTGTCGGGTTTCGCCACCTCTGACTTGAGCGTCGATTTTTGTGATGCTCGTCAGGGGGGCGGAGCCTAT
GGAAAAACGCCAGCAACGCGGCCTTTTTACGGTTCCTGGCCTTTTGCTGGCCTTTTGCTCACATGTTCTT
TCCTGCGTTATCCCCTGATTCTGTGGATAACCGTATTACCGCCTTTGAGTGAGCTGATACCGCTCGCCGC
AGCCGAACGACCGAGCGCAGCGAGTCAGTGAGCGAGGAAGCGGAAGAGCGCCCAATACGCAAACCGCCTC
TCCCCGCGCGTTGGCCGATTCATTAATGCAGCTGGCACGACAGGTTTCCCGACTGGAAAGCGGGCAGTGA
GCGCAACGCAATTAATACGCGTACCGCTAGCCAGGAAGAGTTTGTAGAAACGCAAAAAGGCCATCCGTCA
GGATGGCCTTCTGCTTAGTTTGATGCCTGGCAGTTTATGGCGGGCGTCCTGCCCGCCACCCTCCGGGCCG
TTGCTTCACAACGTTCAAATCCGCTCCCGGCGGATTTGTCCTACTCAGGAGAGCGTTCACCGACAAACAA
CAGATAAAACGAAAGGCCCAGTCTTCCGACTGAGCCTTTCGTTTTATTTGATGCCTGGCAGTTCCCTACT
CTCGCGTTAACGCTAGCATGGATGTTTTCCCAGTCACGACGTTGTAAAACGACGGCCAGTCTTAAG
