>Addgene plasmid #63339 | pFusX2-57 | addgene partial sequence | sequence record 115367 | pCR8_R1 5'-cgaaccgaacaggcttatgt-3'
GTCACCCGGCAACCTTGGGTAGCAGCGAAGTCGAGGCATTTCTGTCCTGGCTGGTCTAGACGTCTCGCCA
TGGTCCTGGCACAGCACCGGCAACAGCCGCTGCACCGTTTCGAGCGCTTGCTTGCCGCCAATGTTGCTGG
CGATAGCCACCACTTGGTCCGGGGTCAGGCCATGGTCCTGGCACAGCACCGGCAACAGCCGCTGCACCGT
TTCGAGCGCTTGCTTGCCGCCATTGTTGCTGGCGATAGCCACCACTTGGTCCGGGGTCAGGCCATGGTCC
TGGCACAGCACCGGCAACAGCCGCTGCACCGTTTCGAGCGCTTGCTTGCCGCCACCGTTGCTGGCGATAG
CCACCACTTGGTCCGGGGTCAGGGAGACGCTTAAGACTGGCCGTCGTTTTACAACGTCGTGACTGGGAAA
ACATCCATGCTAGCGTTAACGCGAGAGTAGGGAACTGCCAGGCATCAAATAAAACGAAAGGCTCAGTCGG
AAGACTGGGCCTTTCGTTTTATCTGTTGTTTGTCGGTGAACGCTCTCCTGAGTAGGACAAATCCGCCGGG
AGCGGATTTGAACGTTGTGAAGCAACGGCCCGGAGGGTGGCGGGCAGGACGCCCGCCATAAACTGCCAGG
CATCAAACTAAGCAGAAGGCCATCCTGACGGATGGCCTTTTT
