[The description below was written by a language model from this plasmid's Addgene catalogue record.]
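Description:
pFusX2-57 is a bacterial library plasmid from the FusX TALE assembly system, a one-step method for building custom TAL effector arrays for genome engineering. It is built on the FusX2 backbone (about 3 kb without the insert), is classified as a TALEN vector, and is maintained in E. coli as a high-copy plasmid under spectinomycin selection. The record does not name the origin of replication and no feature table is provided, so the arrangement of backbone elements cannot be described beyond these catalogue fields.

The payload is a synthetic, pre-assembled trimer of TALE repeats carrying the repeat-variable diresidues NG, NN and NI, also designated X2_TGA. Under the standard TALE recognition code, NG specifies T, NN specifies G (with some tolerance for A), and NI specifies A, so this module reads the DNA triplet TGA. The trimer was installed in the backbone through BsaI sites that were destroyed during cloning, as is typical of Golden Gate-style construction with type IIS enzymes.

As an X2 library member, the plasmid supplies RVD positions 4 to 6 of a TALE array. To build a TALEN, a user picks the plasmid from each positional library whose triplet matches the corresponding part of the target sequence and combines them in a single assembly reaction. pFusX2-57 has no expression function of its own; the record lists no promoter, nuclease domain or eukaryotic elements. It serves purely as a modular building block for assembling TALENs or other TALE fusion proteins.
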