Addgene plasmid #63339: pFusX2-57
Purpose: Encodes RVD positions 4-6 in TALEN assembly
Depositing lab: Stephen Ekker. Depositing organization: Mayo Foundation for Medical Education and Research. Publication: FusX: A rapid one-step TALE assembly system for genome science. Ma AC, McNulty MS, Tanya PL, Jarryd CM, Martinez-Galvez G, Argue DP, Lee HB, Urban MD, Bullard CE, Blackburn PR, Man TK, Clark KJ, Ekker SC. Hum Gene Ther. 2016 Jun;27(6):451-63. doi: 10.1089/hum.2015.172 PubMed 26854857.
Backbone
  Vector backbone: FusX2
  Backbone size w/o insert (bp): 3006
  Vector type: TALEN
Growth in bacteria
  Bacterial resistance: Spectinomycin, 50 μg/mL
  Growth temperature: 37°C
  Growth strain: DH5alpha
  Copy number: High Copy
Gene/Insert
  Gene/Insert name: NG NN NI (alt name: X2_TGA)
  Species: Synthetic
  Mutation: none
  Cloning method: Restriction Enzyme; 5′ cloning site BsaI (destroyed during cloning); 3′ cloning site BsaI (destroyed during cloning)
  Sequencing primers: 5′ pCR8_F1; 3′ pCR8_R1
Terms and licenses: Academic/Nonprofit Terms; Industry Terms: Not Available to Industry
How to cite: pFusX2-57 was a gift from Stephen Ekker (Addgene plasmid # 63339 ; http://n2t.net/addgene:63339 ; RRID:Addgene_63339)
